>Addgene plasmid #165471 | pCMV3Tag8li-hTXLNA-3xFLAG | addgene full sequence | sequence record 327827 | Addgene NGS Result
GATCAAAGGATCTTCTTGAGATCCTTTTTTTCTGCGCGTAATCTGCTGCTTGCAAACAAAAAAACCACCG
CTACCAGCGGTGGTTTGTTTGCCGGATCAAGAGCTACCAACTCTTTTTCCGAAGGTAACTGGCTTCAGCA
GAGCGCAGATACCAAATACTGTTCTTCTAGTGTAGCCGTAGTTAGGCCACCACTTCAAGAACTCTGTAGC
ACCGCCTACATACCTCGCTCTGCTAATCCTGTTACCAGTGGCTGCTGCCAGTGGCGATAAGTCGTGTCTT
ACCGGGTTGGACTCAAGACGATAGTTACCGGATAAGGCGCAGCGGTCGGGCTGAACGGGGGGTTCGTGCA
CACAGCCCAGCTTGGAGCGAACGACCTACACCGAACTGAGATACCTACAGCGTGAGCTATGAGAAAGCGC
CACGCTTCCCGAAGGGAGAAAGGCGGACAGGTATCCGGTAAGCGGCAGGGTCGGAACAGGAGAGCGCACG
AGGGAGCTTCCAGGGGGAAACGCCTGGTATCTTTATAGTCCTGTCGGGTTTCGCCACCTCTGACTTGAGC
GTCGATTTTTGTGATGCTCGTCAGGGGGGCGGAGCCTATGGAAAAACGCCAGCAACGCGGCCTTTTTACG
GTTCCTGGCCTTTTGCTGGCCTTTTGCTCACATGTTCTTTCCTGCGTTATCCCCTGATTCTGTGGATAAC
CGTATTACCGCCATGCATTAGTTATTAATAGTAATCAATTACGGGGTCATTAGTTCATAGCCCATATATG
GAGTTCCGCGTTACATAACTTACGGTAAATGGCCCGCCTGGCTGACCGCCCAACGACCCCCGCCCATTGA
CGTCAATAATGACGTATGTTCCCATAGTAACGCCAATAGGGACTTTCCATTGACGTCAATGGGTGGAGTA
TTTACGGTAAACTGCCCACTTGGCAGTACATCAAGTGTATCATATGCCAAGTACGCCCCCTATTGACGTC
AATGACGGTAAATGGCCCGCCTGGCATTATGCCCAGTACATGACCTTATGGGACTTTCCTACTTGGCAGT
ACATCTACGTATTAGTCATCGCTATTACCATGGTGATGCGGTTTTGGCAGTACATCAATGGGCGTGGATA
GCGGTTTGACTCACGGGGATTTCCAAGTCTCCACCCCATTGACGTCAATGGGAGTTTGTTTTGGCACCAA
AATCAACGGGACTTTCCAAAATGTCGTAACAACTCCGCCCCATTGACGCAAATGGGCGGTAGGCGTGTAC
GGTGGGAGGTCTATATAAGCAGAGCTGGTTTAGTGAACCGTCAGATCCGCTAGCGATTACGCCAAGCTCG
AAATTAACCCTCACTAAAGGGAACAAAAGCTGGCTCGAGACCATGAAGAACCAAGACAAAAAGAACGGGG
CTGCCAAACAATCCAATCCAAAAAGCAGCCCAGGACAACCGGAAGCAGGACCCGAGGGAGCCCAGGAGCG
GCCCAGCCAGGCGGCTCCTGCAGTAGAAGCAGAAGGTCCCGGCAGCAGCCAGGCTCCTCGGAAGCCGGAG
GGGGCTCAAGCCAGAACGGCTCAGTCTGGGGCCCTTCGTGATGTCTCTGAGGAGCTGAGCCGCCAACTGG
AAGACATACTGAGCACATACTGTGTGGACAATAACCAGGGGGGCCCCGGCGAGGATGGGGCACAGGGTGA
GCCGGCTGAACCCGAAGATGCAGAGAAGTCCCGGACCTATGTGGCAAGGAATGGGGAGCCTGAACCAACT
CCAGTAGTCAATGGAGAGAAGGAACCCTCCAAGGGGGATCCAAACACAGAAGAGATCCGGCAGAGTGACG
AGGTCGGAGACCGAGACCATCGAAGGCCACAGGAGAAGAAAAAAGCCAAGGGTTTGGGGAAGGAGATCAC
GTTGCTGATGCAGACATTGAATACTCTGAGTACCCCAGAGGAGAAGCTGGCTGCTCTGTGCAAGAAGTAT
GCTGAACTGCTGGAGGAGCACCGGAATTCACAGAAGCAGATGAAGCTCCTACAGAAAAAGCAGAGCCAGC
TGGTGCAAGAGAAGGACCACCTGTGCGGTGAGCACAGCAAGGCCGTCCTGGCCCGCAGCAAGCTTGAGAG
CCTATGCCGTGAGCTGCAGCGGCACAACCGCTCCCTCAAGGAAGAAGGTGTGCAGCGGGCCCGGGAGGAG
GAGGAGAAGCGCAAGGAGGTGACCTCGCACTTCCAGGTGACACTGAATGACATTCAGCTGCAGATGGAAC
AGCACAATGAGCGCAACTCCAAGCTGCGCCAAGAGAACATGGAGCTGGCTGAGAGGCTCAAGAAGCTGAT
TGAGCAGTATGAGCTGCGCGAGGAGCATATCGACAAAGTCTTCAAACACAAGGACCTACAACAGCAGCTG
GTGGATGCCAAGCTCCAGCAGGCCCAGGAGATGCTAAAGGAGGCAGAAGAGCGGCACCAGCGGGAGAAGG
ATTTTCTCCTGAAAGAGGCAGTAGAGTCCCAGAGGATGTGTGAGCTGATGAAGCAGCAAGAGACCCACCT
GAAGCAACAGCTTGCCCTATACACAGAGAAGTTTGAGGAGTTCCAGAACACACTTTCCAAAAGCAGCGAG
GTATTCACCACATTCAAGCAGGAGATGGAAAAGATGACTAAGAAGATCAAGAAGCTGGAGAAAGAAACCA
CCATGTACCGGTCCCGGTGGGAGAGCAGCAACAAGGCCCTGCTTGAGATGGCTGAGGAGAAAACAGTCCG
GGATAAAGAACTGGAGGGCCTGCAGGTAAAAATCCAACGGCTGGAGAAGCTGTGCCGGGCACTGCAGACA
GAGCGCAATGACCTGAACAAGAGGGTACAGGACCTGAGTGCTGGTGGCCAGGGCTCCCTCACTGACAGTG
GCCCTGAGAGGAGGCCAGAGGGGCCTGGGGCTCAAGCACCCAGCTCCCCCAGGGTCACAGAAGCGCCTTG
CTACCCAGGAGCACCGAGCACAGAAGCATCAGGCCAGACTGGGCCTCAAGAGCCCACCTCCGCCAGGGCC
GCGGCCGCAATCGATGTCGAGGATTACAAGGATGACGACGATAAGGACTATAAGGACGATGATGACAAGG
ACTACAAAGATGATGACGATAAATAGGGCCCGGTACCTTAATTAATTAAGGTACCAGGTAAGTGTACCCA
ATTCGCCCTATAGTGAGTCGTATTACAATTCACTCGATCGGCTCGCTGATCAGCCTCGACTGTGCCTTCT
AGTTGCCAGCCATCTGTTGTTTGCCCCTCCCCCGTGCCTTCCTTGACCCTGGAAGGTGCCACTCCCACTG
TCCTTTCCTAATAAAATGAGGAAATTGCATCGCATTGTCTGAGTAGGTGTCATTCTATTCTGGGGGGTGG
GGTGGGGCAGGACAGCAAGGGGGAGGATTGGGAAGACAATAGCAGGCATGCTGGGGAACGCGTAAATTGT
AAGCGTTAATATTTTGTTAAAATTCGCGTTAAATTTTTGTTAAATCAGCTCATTTTTTAACCAATAGGCC
GAAATCGGCAAAATCCCTTATAAATCAAAAGAATAGACCGAGATAGGGT
[37 nt withheld, positions 3550-3586]
AAAGAACGTGGACTCCAACGTCAAAGG
[49 nt withheld, positions 3614-3662]
T
[91 nt withheld, positions 3664-3754]
G
[124 nt withheld, positions 3756-3879]
CAGGTGGCACTTTTCGGGGAAATGTGCGCGGAACCCCTATTTGTTTATTTTTCTAAATACATTCAAATAT
GTATCCGCTCATGAGACAATAACCCTGATAAATGCTTCAATAATATTGAAAAAGGAAGAGTATGAGTATT
CAACATTTCCGTGTCGCCCTTATTCCCTTTTTTGCGGCATTTTGCCTTCCTGTTTTTGCTCACCCAGAAA
CGCTGGTGAAAGTAAAAGATGCTGAAGATCAGTTGGGTGCACGAGTGGGTTACATCGAACTGGATCTCAA
CAGCGGTAAGATCCTTGAGAGTTTTCGCCCCGAAGAACGTTTTCCAATGATGAGCACTTTTAAAGTTCTG
CTATGTGGCGCGGTATTATCCCGTATTGACGCCGGGCAAGAGCAACTCGGTCGCCGCATACACTATTCTC
AGAATGACTTGGTTGAGTACTCACCAGTCACAGAAAAGCATCTTACGGATGGCATGACAGTAAGAGAATT
ATGCAGTGCTGCCATAACCATGAGTGATAACACTGCGGCCAACTTACTTCTGACAACGATCGGAGGACCG
AAGGAGCTAACCGCTTTTTTGCACAACATGGGGGATCATGTAACTCGCCTTGATCGTTGGGAACCGGAGC
TGAATGAAGCCATACCAAACGACGAGCGTGACACCACGATGCCTGTAGCAATGGCAACAACGTTGCGCAA
ACTATTAACTGGCGAACTACTTACTCTAGCTTCCCGGCAACAATTAATAGACTGGATGGAGGCGGATAAA
GTTGCAGGACCACTTCTGCGCTCGGCCCTTCCGGCTGGCTGGTTTATTGCTGATAAATCTGGAGCCGGTG
AGCGTGGGTCTCGCGGTATCATTGCAGCACTGGGGCCAGATGGTAAGCCCTCCCGTATCGTAGTTATCTA
CACGACGGGGAGTCAGGCAACTATGGATGAACGAAATAGACAGATCGCTGAGATAGGTGCCTCACTGATT
AAGCATTGGCCTCAGGATTAGTGCTTCATCCCCGTGGCCCGTTGCTCGCGTTTGCTGGCGGTGTCCCCGG
AAGAAATATATTTGCATGTCTTTAGTTCTATGATGACACAAACCCCGCCCAGCGTCTTGTCATTGGCGAA
TTCGAACACGCAGATGCAGTCGGGGCGGCGCGGTCCGAGGTCCACTTCGCATATTAAGGTGACGCGTGTG
GCCTCGAACACCGAGCGACCCTGCAGCGACCCGCTTAACAGCGTCAACAGCGTGCCGCAGATCCCGGGGG
GCAATGAGATATGAAAAAGCCTGAACTCACCGCGACGTCTGTCGAGAAGTTTCTGATCGAAAAGTTCGAC
AGCGTCTCCGACCTGATGCAGCTCTCGGAGGGCGAAGAATCTCGTGCTTTCAGCTTCGATGTAGGAGGGC
GTGGATATGTCCTGCGGGTAAATAGCTGCGCCGATGGTTTCTACAAAGATCGTTATGTTTATCGGCACTT
TGCATCGGCCGCGCTCCCGATTCCGGAAGTGCTTGACATTGGGGAATTCAGCGAGAGCCTGACCTATTGC
ATCTCCCGCCGTGCACAGGGTGTCACGTTGCAAGACCTGCCTGAAACCGAACTGCCCGCTGTTCTGCAGC
CGGTCGCGGAGGCCATGGATGCGATCGCTGCGGCCGATCTTAGCCAGACGAGCGGGTTCGGCCCATTCGG
ACCGCAAGGAATCGGTCAATACACTACATGGCGTGATTTCATATGCGCGATTGCTGATCCCCATGTGTAT
CACTGGCAAACTGTGATGGACGACACCGTCAGTGCGTCCGTCGCGCAGGCTCTCGATGAGCTGATGCTTT
GGGCCGAGGACTGCCCCGAAGTCCGGCACCTCGTGCACGCGGATTTCGGCTCCAACAATGTCCTGACGGA
CAATGGCCGCATAACAGCGGTCATTGACTGGAGCGAGGCGATGTTCGGGGATTCCCAATACGAGGTCGCC
AACATCTTCTTCTGGAGGCCGTGGTTGGCTTGTATGGAGCAGCAGACGCGCTACTTCGAGCGGAGGCATC
CGGAGCTTGCAGGATCGCCGCGGCTCCGGGCGTATATGCTCCGCATTGGTCTTGACCAACTCTATCAGAG
CTTGGTTGACGGCAATTTCGATGATGCAGCTTGGGCGCAGGGTCGATGCGACGCAATCGTCCGATCCGGA
GCCGGGACTGTCGGGCGTACACAAATCGCCCGCAGAAGCGCGGCCGTCTGGACCGATGGCTGTGTAGAAG
TACTCGCCGATAGTGGAAACCGACGCCCCAGCACTCGTCCGGATCGGGAGATGGGGGAGGCTAACTGAAA
CACGGAAGGAGACAATACCGGAAGGAACCCGCGCTATGACGGCAATAAAAAGACAGAATAAAACGCACGG
GTGTTGGGTCGTTTGTTCATAAACGCGGGGTTCGGTCCCAGGGCTGGCACTCTGTCGATACCCCACCGAG
ACCCCATTGGGGCCAATACGCCCGCGTTTCTTCCTTTTCCCCACCCCACCCCCCAAGTTCGGGTGAAGGC
CCAGGGCTCGCAGCCAACGTCGGGGCGGCAGGCCCTGCCATAGCCACTGGCCCCGTGGGTTAGGGACGGG
GTCCCCCATGGGGAATGGTTTATGGTTCGTGGGGGTTATTATTTTGGGCGTTGCGTGGGGTCAGGTCCAC
GACTGGACTGAGCAGACAGACCCATGGTTTTTGGATGGCCTGGGCATGGACCGCATGTACTGGCGCGACA
CGAACACCGGGCGTCTGTGGCTGCCAAACACCCCCGACCCCCAAAAACCACCGCGCGGATTTCTGGCGCC
GCCGGACGAACTAAACCTGACTACGACATCTCTGCCCCTTCTTCGCTGGTACGAGGAGCGCTTTGCCTCA
GGTCATGACCAAAATCCCTTAACGTGAGTTTTCGTTCCACTGAGCGTCAGACCCCGTAGAAAA
Features (pLannotate 1.2.2; 17 found; start..end, strand, type, name):
     16..604     +  rep_origin     ori: high-copy-number ColE1/pMB1/pBR322/pUC origin of replication
    779..1082    +  enhancer       CMV enhancer: human cytomegalovirus immediate early enhancer
   1083..1286    +  promoter       CMV promoter: human cytomegalovirus (CMV) immediate early promoter
   1332..1350    +  promoter       T3 promoter: promoter for bacteriophage T3 RNA polymerase
   1373..3010    +  CDS            TXLNA: TXLNA_HUMAN - Also known as TXLN. Experimental evidence at protein level: Swiss-Prot protein existence level 1. May be involved in intracellular vesicle traffic and potentially in calcium-dependent exocytosis in neuroendocrine cells. From Homo sapiens (Human).
   3032..3103    +  CDS            3xFLAG: three tandem FLAG® epitope tags
   3157..3175    -  promoter       T7 promoter: promoter for bacteriophage T7 RNA polymerase
   3210..3417    +  polyA_signal   bGH poly(A) signal: bovine growth hormone polyadenylation signal
   3451..3879    -  rep_origin     f1 ori (sequence partly withheld): f1 bacteriophage origin of replication; arrow indicates direction of (+) strand synthesis
   3906..4010    +  promoter       AmpR promoter: bla
   4011..4868    +  CDS            AmpR: β-lactamase; bla; confers resistance to ampicillin, carbenicillin, and related antibiotics
   4883..5062    -  CDS            UL24 (fragment): UL24_EHV1 - Protein inferred from homology: Swiss-Prot protein existence level 3. From Equine herpesvirus 1 (strain HVS25A) (EHV-1) (Equine abortion virus).
   5045..5107    +  promoter       Mini-TK promoter: minimal herpes simplex virus (HSV) thymidine kinase promoter
   5150..6187    +  CDS            HygR: hygromycin B phosphotransferase confers resistance to hygromycin
   6229..6277    +  polyA_signal   HSV TK poly(A) signal: herpes simplex virus thymidine kinase polyadenylation signal (Cole and Stacy, 1985)
   6368..6384    -  polyA_signal   bGH poly(A) signal (fragment): bovine growth hormone polyadenylation signal
   6477..6743    +  CDS            gH (fragment): GH_HHV11 - Experimental evidence at protein level: Swiss-Prot protein existence level 1. The heterodimer glycoprotein H-glycoprotein L is required for the fusion of viral and plasma membranes leading to virus entry into the host cell. Following initial binding to host receptor, membrane fusion is mediated by the fusion machinery composed of gB and the heterodimer gH/gL. May also be involved in the fusion between the virion envelope and the outer nuclear membrane during virion morphogenesis. From Human herpesvirus 1 (strain 17) (HHV-1) (Human herpes simplex virus 1).
