[The description below was written by a language model from this plasmid's Addgene catalogue record and pLannotate feature annotations shown in this document.]
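Description:
pCMV3Tag8li-hTXLNA-3xFLAG is a mammalian expression plasmid that produces human taxilin alpha (TXLNA, also known as TXLN or IL14) carrying three tandem FLAG epitopes at its C terminus. It is built on a commercial pCMV-3Tag-8 backbone in which the multiple cloning site has been replaced with a new one. The sequenced construct is about 6.8 kb. It replicates at high copy in E. coli from a ColE1/pUC-type origin and is selected there with ampicillin through the bla gene. An f1 phage origin is also present. For selection in mammalian cells, the plasmid carries a hygromycin B phosphotransferase cassette driven by an HSV thymidine kinase promoter and terminated by the HSV TK polyadenylation signal. The short herpesvirus UL24 and gH "fragments" called by the annotation software flank this cassette and most likely reflect the HSV TK-derived regulatory sequence rather than functional coding regions.

The expression unit consists of the human cytomegalovirus immediate-early enhancer and promoter, the 1,638 bp TXLNA coding sequence, and the bovine growth hormone polyadenylation signal. The coding sequence came from a full-length human cDNA clone and was inserted between XhoI and NotI sites without its stop codon, so translation continues through a short linker into the 3xFLAG tag, which supplies the stop. T3 and T7 phage promoters flank the insert and serve as sequencing primer sites.

The FLAG tag allows detection and immunoprecipitation or affinity purification of TXLNA with anti-FLAG reagents after transient transfection or hygromycin selection of stable lines. The associated publication mapped a protein interaction network regulating type I interferon production, which fits use of the construct as tagged bait.
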