Addgene plasmid #165471: pCMV3Tag8li-hTXLNA-3xFLAG
Purpose: Human TXLNA mammalian expression vector with 3 C-terminal FLAG tags.
Depositing lab: Martin Dorf. Depositing organization: Harvard Medical School. Publication: Mapping a dynamic innate immunity protein interaction network regulating type I interferon production. Li S, Wang L, Berman M, Kong YY, Dorf ME. Immunity. 2011 Sep 23;35(3):426-40. Epub 2011 Sep 8. 10.1016/j.immuni.2011.06.014 PubMed 21903422.
Backbone
  Vector backbone: pCMV-3Tag-8 modified MCS
  Backbone manufacturer: Stratagene /Agilent
  Backbone size w/o insert (bp): 5200
  Vector type: Mammalian Expression
  Selectable markers: Hygromycin
Growth in bacteria
  Bacterial resistance: Ampicillin, 100 μg/mL
  Growth temperature: 37°C
  Growth strain: DH5alpha
  Copy number: High Copy
Gene/Insert
  Gene/Insert name: taxilin alpha (alt names: TXLNA, IL14, TXLN; BC080578)
  Species: H. sapiens (human)
  Insert size (bp): 1638
  Entrez Gene: TXLNA (a.k.a. IL14, TXLN)
  Promoter: CMV
  Tag / fusion protein: 3xFLAG (C terminal on insert)
  Cloning method: Restriction Enzyme; 5′ cloning site XhoI (not destroyed); 3′ cloning site NotI (not destroyed)
  Sequencing primers: 5′ CMV, (T3); 3′ T7, BGH polyA reverse
Resource information
  A portion of this plasmid was derived from a plasmid made by: Open Biosystems clone: Human MGC Verified FL cDNA (IRAU) Clone Id: 6598234
Terms and licenses: Academic/Nonprofit Terms; Industry Terms: Not Available to Industry
Depositor comments: Backbone contains new MCS (multiple cloning site). CDS without stop codon was inserted with XhoI-NotI and it expresses in frame with 3xFLAG epitope tag. Construct insertion = Xhoi-ACC-[TXLNA CDS 1638 bp, no stop]-Noti-A-Clai-GTCGAG-3xFLAG-STOP
How to cite: pCMV3Tag8li-hTXLNA-3xFLAG was a gift from Martin Dorf (Addgene plasmid # 165471 ; http://n2t.net/addgene:165471 ; RRID:Addgene_165471)
